>Addgene plasmid #116973 | pFS_0361_pET30-RT-CRISPR_Micromonospora_rosaria_ARRAY_3 | addgene full sequence | sequence record 227212 | Addgene NGS Result
CCAGGTGCCACCCCCGGTGCTTGTTGGCCAGCTTGTCCCCGGGGCGATGAGTGACTGGTCGGCGAGGGTG
GGCAGCCCAGTGTCGTACGAGTTTCGATCCCAGGGATTGTGAGCGACCCGAGCGCGGCACGTGGGCCGCA
TACGTGACGGCGACTCGTTGCGATCCCTCCAGGGGTGATGAGCGACGTCCCGCGGCCGCTATTCTTTTGA
TTTATAAGGGATTTTGCCGATTTCGGCCTATTGGTTAAAAAATGAGCTGATTTAACAAAAATTTAACGCG
AATTTTAACAAAATATTAACGCTTACAATTTAGGTGGCACTTTTCGGGGAAATGTGCGCGGAACCCCTAT
TTGTTTATTTTTCTAAATACATTCAAATATGTATCCGCTCATGAATTAATTCTTAGAAAAACTCATCGAG
CATCAAATGAAACTGCAATTTATTCATATCAGGATTATCAATACCATATTTTTGAAAAAGCCGTTTCTGT
AATGAAGGAGAAAACTCACCGAGGCAGTTCCATAGGATGGCAAGATCCTGGTATCGGTCTGCGATTCCGA
CTCGTCCAACATCAATACAACCTATTAATTTCCCCTCGTCAAAAATAAGGTTATCAAGTGAGAAATCACC
ATGAGTGACGACTGAATCCGGTGAGAATGGCAAAAGTTTATGCATTTCTTTCCAGACTTGTTCAACAGGC
CAGCCATTACGCTCGTCATCAAAATCACTCGCATCAACCAAACCGTTATTCATTCGTGATTGCGCCTGAG
CGAGACGAAATACGCGATCGCTGTTAAAAGGACAATTACAAACAGGAATCGAATGCAACCGGCGCAGGAA
CACTGCCAGCGCATCAACAATATTTTCACCTGAATCAGGATATTCTTCTAATACCTGGAATGCTGTTTTC
CCGGGGATCGCAGTGGTGAGTAACCATGCATCATCAGGAGTACGGATAAAATGCTTGATGGTCGGAAGAG
GCATAAATTCCGTCAGCCAGTTTAGTCTGACCATCTCATCTGTAACATCATTGGCAACGCTACCTTTGCC
ATGTTTCAGAAACAACTCTGGCGCATCGGGCTTCCCATACAATCGATAGATTGTCGCACCTGATTGCCCG
ACATTATCGCGAGCCCATTTATACCCATATAAATCAGCATCCATGTTGGAATTTAATCGCGGCCTAGAGC
AAGACGTTTCCCGTTGAATATGGCTCATAACACCCCTTGTATTACTGTTTATGTAAGCAGACAGTTTTAT
TGTTCATGACCAAAATCCCTTAACGTGAGTTTTCGTTCCACTGAGCGTCAGACCCCGTAGAAAAGATCAA
AGGATCTTCTTGAGATCCTTTTTTTCTGCGCGTAATCTGCTGCTTGCAAACAAAAAAACCACCGCTACCA
GCGGTGGTTTGTTTGCCGGATCAAGAGCTACCAACTCTTTTTCCGAAGGTAACTGGCTTCAGCAGAGCGC
AGATACCAAATACTGTCCTTCTAGTGTAGCCGTAGTTAGGCCACCACTTCAAGAACTCTGTAGCACCGCC
TACATACCTCGCTCTGCTAATCCTGTTACCAGTGGCTGCTGCCAGTGGCGATAAGTCGTGTCTTACCGGG
TTGGACTCAAGACGATAGTTACCGGATAAGGCGCAGCGGTCGGGCTGAACGGGGGGTTCGTGCACACAGC
CCAGCTTGGAGCGAACGACCTACACCGAACTGAGATACCTACAGCGTGAGCTATGAGAAAGCGCCACGCT
TCCCGAAGGGAGAAAGGCGGACAGGTATCCGGTAAGCGGCAGGGTCGGAACAGGAGAGCGCACGAGGGAG
CTTCCAGGGGGAAACGCCTGGTATCTTTATAGTCCTGTCGGGTTTCGCCACCTCTGACTTGAGCGTCGAT
TTTTGTGATGCTCGTCAGGGGGGCGGAGCCTATGGAAAAACGCCAGCAACGCGGCCTTTTTACGGTTCCT
GGTCTTTTGCTGGCCTTTTGCTCACATGTTCTTTCCTGCGTTATCCCCTGATTCTGTGGATAACCGTATT
ACCGCCTTTGAGTGAGCTGATACCGCTCGCCGCAGCCGAACGACCGAGCGCAGCGAGTCAGTGAGCGAGG
AAGCGGAAGAGCGCCTGATGCGGTATTTTCTCCTTACGCATCTGTGCGGTATTTCACACCGCAATGGTGC
ACTCTCAGTACAATCTGCTCTGATGCCGCATAGTTAAGCCAGTATACACTCCGCTATCGCTACGTGACTG
GGTCATGGCTGCGCCCCGACACCCGCCAACACCCGCTGACGCGCCCTGACGGGCTTGTCTGCTCCCGGCA
TCCGCTTACAGACAAGCTGTGACCGTCTCCGGGAGCTGCATGTGTCAGAGGTTTTCACCGTCATCACCGA
AACGCGCGAGGCAGCTGCGGTAAAGCTCATCAGCGTGGTCGTGAAGCGATTCACAGATGTCTGCCTGTTC
ATCCGCGTCCAGCTCGTTGAGTTTCTCCAGAAGCGTTAATGTCTGGCTTCTGATAAAGCGGGCCATGTTA
AGGGCGGTTTTTTCCTGTTTGGTCACTGATGCCTCCGTGTAAGGGGGATTTCTGTTCATGGGGGTAATGA
TACCGATGAAACGAGAGAGGATGCTCACGATACGGGTTACTGATGATGAACATGCCCGGTTACTGGAACG
TTGTGAGGGTAAACAACTGGCGGTATGGATGCGGCGGGACCAGAGAAAAATCACTCAGGGTCAATGCCAG
CGCTTCGTTAATACAGATGTAGGTGTTCCACAGGGTAGCCAGCAGCATCCTGCGATGCAGATCCGGAACA
TAATGGTGCAGGGCGCTGACTTCCGCGTTTCCAGACTTTACGAAACACGGAAACCGAAGATCATTCATGT
TGTTGCTCAGGTCGCAGACGTTTTGCAGCAGCAGTCGCTTCACGTTCGCTCGCGTATCGGTGATTCATTC
TGCTAACCAGTAAGGCAACCCCGCCAGCCTAGCCGGGTCCTCAACGACAGGAGCACGATCATGCGCACCC
GTGGGGCCGCCATGCCGGCGATAATGGCCTGCTTCTCGCCGAAACGTTTGGTGGCGGGACCAGTGACGAA
GGCTTGAGCGAGGGCGTGCAAGATTCCGAATACCGCAAGCGACAGGCCGATCATCGTCGCGCTCCAGCGA
AAGCGGTCCTCGCCGAAAATGACCCAGAGCGCTGCCGGCACCTGTCCTACGAGTTGCATGATAAAGAAGA
TAGTCATAAGTGCGGCGACGATAGTCATGCCCCGCGCCCACCGGAAGGAGCTGACTGGGTTGAAGGCTCT
CAAGGGCATCGGTCGAGATCCCGGTGCCTAATGAGTGAGCTAACTTACATTAATTGCGTTGCGCTCACTG
CCCGCTTTCCAGTCGGGAAACCTGTCGTGCCAGCTGCATTAATGAATCGGCCAACGCGCGGGGAGAGGCG
GTTTGCGTATTGGGCGCCAGGGTGGTTTTTCTTTTCACCAGTGAGACGGGCAACAGCTGATTGCCCTTCA
CCGCCTGGCCCTGAGAGAGTTGCAGCAAGCGGTCCACGCTGGTTTGCCCCAGCAGGCGAAAATCCTGTTT
GATGGTGGTTAACGGCGGGATATAACATGAGCTATCTTCGGTATCGTCGTATCCCACTACCGAGATGTCC
GCACCAACGCGCAGCCCGGACTCGGTAATGGCGCGCATTGCGCCCAGCGCCATCTGATCGTTGGCAACCA
GCATCGCAGTGGGAACGATGCCCTCATTCAGCATTTGCATGGTTTGTTGAAAACCGGACATGGCACTCCA
GTCGCCTTCCCGTTCCGCTATCGGCTGAATTTGATTGCGAGTGAGATATTTATGCCAGCCAGCCAGACGC
AGACGCGCCGAGACAGAACTTAATGGGCCCGCTAACAGCGCGATTTGCTGGTGACCCAATGCGACCAGAT
GCTCCACGCCCAGTCGCGTACCATCTTCATGGGAGAAAATAATACTGTTGATGGGTGTCTGGTCAGAGAC
ATCAAGAAATAACGCCGGAACATTAGTGCAGGCAGCTTCCACAGCAATGGCATCCTGGTCATCCAGCGGA
TAGTTAATGATCAGCCCACTGACGCGTTGCGCGAGAAGATTGTGCACCGCCGCTTTACAGGCTTCGACGC
CGCTTCGTTCTACCATCGACACCACCACGCTGGCACCCAGTTGATCGGCGCGAGATTTAATCGCCGCGAC
AATTTGCGACGGCGCGTGCAGGGCCAGACTGGAGGTGGCAACGCCAATCAGCAACGACTGTTTGCCCGCC
AGTTGTTGTGCCACGCGGTTGGGAATGTAATTCAGCTCCGCCATCGCCGCTTCCACTTTTTCCCGCGTTT
TCGCAGAAACGTGGCTGGCCTGGTTCACCACGCGGGAAACGGTCTGATAAGAGACACCGGCATACTCTGC
GACATCGTATAACGTTACTGGTTTCACATTCACCACCCTGAATTGACTCTCTTCCGGGCGCTATCATGCC
ATACCGCGAAAGGTTTTGCGCCATTCGATGGTGTCCGGGATCTCGACGCTCTCCCTTATGCGACTCCTGC
ATTAGGAAGCAGCCCAGTAGTAGGTTGAGGCCGTTGAGCACCGCCGCCGCAAGGAATGGTGCATGCAAGG
AGATGGCGCCCAACAGTCCCCCGGCCACGGGGCCTGCCACCATACCCACGCCGAAACAAGCGCTCATGAG
CCCGAAGTGGCGAGCCCGATCTTCCCCATCGGTGATGTCGGCGATATAGGCGCCAGCAACCGCACCTGTG
GCGCCGGTGATGCCGGCCACGATGCGTCCGGCGTAGAGGATCGAGATCGATCTCGATCCCGCGAAATTAA
TACGACTCACTATAGGGGAATTGTGAGCGGATAACAATTCCCCTCTAGAAATAATTTTGTTTAACTTTAA
GAAGGAGATATACATATGACCAGGGTGTCTATCCCTAAACCCGATGGCGGAATACGTAGCTTGGCTATAG
GAGCTATTGAAGATAGAATTGTCGAAAGAGCTGTTCTGGATGTTCTTGATCCAGTTGTGGACCCCACACT
TTCCCCGTGGAGTTTTGCATACAGGAGAGGCTTAGGCGTGAGGGATGCAGTTCGAGCTTTGGCAGAAGCT
AGGGAATCTGGTCTAGCTTTTGTTGTTCGTTGTGATATTGATGATTGTTTTGATTCGATCCCGAGATGGC
CTCTACTTAGGAGACTAAGAGAATTGGTTTCTGACGCTGAATTGGTTGCCTTGGTAGAAAGATTGGTTGG
CAGACCAGTCACTGGAGAAAGGGCTTCCGGTGGTAGGGGATTGCATCAGGGCGGATCGCTCAGTCCTTTG
TTGGCCAACCTATATTTGGATACCTTTGATCGAGCATTGATGCGTCATGGACACCGTGTAGTTAGATATG
GAGATGATATAGCTATATCTGTTCCCGATAGGCCAACTGGACTTAGAGTATTGGATTTGGCTGATGCAGA
AGCAGAAGCCCTGTCTTTGAGACTAAATACTGATGATAGACAAGTCATAGCTTTTGATGAAGGAGTCCCT
TTCTGTGGTCAGGTTGTTACTGCATCAAGCGGGCCAACAGCTGATTTACAAGCTAAACCTCTGCAAGGTA
CAGTCTTTGTTACAACCCAAGGAGCATTGCTAAGAGTAAAAGGAGAACGACTTCGTGTCGAAGATGGAGA
CAGGCTACTGGCTAATGTAAATTTGAAGCGTGTGAGGCAAATAGTCTGTTTTGGTAGAGTAGGAGTGACT
TCTACCTTGTTACAAAGAATTGTAGAACGAGGAATAGAACTTGCTTGGTTATATGAGGATGGTAGACATG
CAGCTAGAGTAAGTGGGTTGGATGGTACTGATCCAGAGGTCCGTTTAGCCCAATATAGAGCTGCTGATGA
TGCACGTCAGGCACTGAGAATAGCTAGGCAGTTAGTCGCTGGTAAAGTAACAAATATGAGAGTTGGTCTT
TTGCGAGCTGCTAGGGCTCAACAAGCTCCAGAGCTTGCTGATCGTCAGGCACGATTGGCCACAGCTCGAC
AGTCAGCTTTGATTGCAGATTCTACTGCTGAATTGATGGGTTATGAGGGTTCAGCTACTAGAGATTATTT
TGCTGGTCTTTCACAAATTTTGGGTCCTGAGTGGGGCTTTACTACTCGTCAAAGAAGGCCTCCTCCTGAC
CCCGTGAATGCCATGCTTAGTTTTGGATATACCTTGCTGACTAATGAGGCACTCACGGCCTGTCAGCTGG
CTGGACTTGATCCATATCTCGGTATGTTACATTCTCCTAGAAGAAATAGACCTTCTTTGGCATTGGATTT
AATCGAAGAACTCCGACCCGTTGTTGTTGATGCTACCGTTATTAGGCTAGTACGAACAGGACAAGTTACT
CCTAAGAACTTTACTCTGACAGATGATAGAGGATGTAGATTGGATGATCATGGTAGACGTGCCTTTCTGG
ATGCTTATGAGCGTAGAATGCTAACACTTGTCCATCATCCTGTAGAACAAAGAAGAATACCGTGGAGACA
TGTTTTGTTAGCACAAGCTAGAACACTTGCTGCTGTATTGTCATCGCGTCGTCCCGAATATAGACCCGTA
GTATGGCGTTAACGTACGTTAACTTTAAGAAGGAGAACTTAAGATGTCCCGTGTTTGTTATGTAGTTGCC
TATGATATAGCCGATGACGACCGAAGGGCCGATCTCGCTATGTTTCTTTCAGGGTACGGTCCGCGTGTTC
AGTTGTCTGTGTTTGAAGTCGAATTGCCGGATGCTGATACAGCTGTTGCTTTTAGGGAGCGTTTGCGTAG
TTTAATAGACCCTAACGACGATCAAGTTCGTCTGTATCGACTCACTCCACAGGCATTGGGACAGAGAATT
ATTTACGGAAGAAGGACCATTGAGGAGAGAGTTGACTTTTGGATCGTGTAACTCGAGATCCGGCTGCTAA
CAAAGCCCGAAAGGAAGCTGAGTTGGCTGCTGCCACCGCTGAGCAATAACTAGCATAACCCCTTGGGGCC
TCTAAACGGGTCTTGAGGGGTTTTTTGCTGAAAGGAGGAACTATATCCGGATA
Features (pLannotate 1.2.2; 19 found; start..end, strand, type, name):
    156..185     +  ncRNA          CRISPR-DR12: Accession: RF01325 - CRISPR RNA direct repeat element
    198..311     +  rep_origin     M13 ori (fragment): M13 bacteriophage origin of replication; arrow indicates direction of (+) strand synthesis
    337..394     +  promoter       AmpR promoter (fragment): bla
    403..1218    -  CDS            KanR: aminoglycoside phosphotransferase; aph(3')-Ia; confers resistance to kanamycin in bacteria or G418 (Geneticin®) in eukaryotes
   1340..1928    +  rep_origin     ori: high-copy-number ColE1/pMB1/pBR322/pUC origin of replication
   2114..2253    -  misc_feature   bom: basis of mobility region from pBR322
   2355..2546    -  CDS            rop: Rop protein, which maintains plasmids at low copy number; rop
   2563..2943    +  CDS            YPB1_ECOLX: Protein predicted: Swiss-Prot protein existence level 4. From Escherichia coli.
   3015..3306    -  CDS            TcR (fragment): tetracycline efflux protein; tet; confers resistance to tetracycline
   3321..3342    -  protein_bind   CAP binding site: CAP binding activates transcription in the presence of cAMP. E. coli catabolite activator protein
   3355..4437    -  CDS            lacI: lac repressor; lacI; The lac repressor binds to the lac operator to inhibit transcription in E. coli. This inhibition can be relieved by adding lactose or isopropyl-β-D-thiogalactopyranoside (IPTG).
   4438..4515    -  promoter       lacI promoter: lacI
   4523..4802    -  CDS            TcR (fragment): tetracycline efflux protein; tet; confers resistance to tetracycline
   4828..4846    +  promoter       T7 promoter: promoter for bacteriophage T7 RNA polymerase
   4847..4871    +  protein_bind   lac operator: The lac repressor binds to the lac operator to inhibit transcription in E. coli. This inhibition can be relieved by adding lactose or isopropyl-β-D-thiogalactopyranoside (IPTG). lac repressor encoded by lacI
   4886..4908    +  RBS            RBS: efficient ribosome binding site from bacteriophage T7 gene 10 (Olins and Rangwala, 1989)
   6599..6616    +  RBS            RBS (fragment): efficient ribosome binding site from bacteriophage T7 gene 10 (Olins and Rangwala, 1989)
   6923..6972    +  CDS            SET1 (fragment): solubility-enhancement tag derived from T7 phage gene 10B
   6980..7027    +  terminator     T7 terminator: transcription terminator for bacteriophage T7 RNA polymerase
