[The description below was written by a language model from this plasmid's Addgene catalogue record and pLannotate feature annotations shown in this document.]
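Description:
pFS_0361_pET30-RT-CRISPR_Micromonospora_rosaria_ARRAY_3 is a 7,053-nt bacterial expression plasmid built on the Novagen pET30b+ backbone. It is selected with kanamycin through the aph(3')-Ia KanR gene and replicates from a ColE1/pBR322-type origin. The adjacent rop gene and bom region fit the catalogue's low-copy designation. The backbone also carries lacI with its own promoter, a fragment of an M13/f1-type phage origin, and short remnants annotated as tetracycline-resistance sequence, which are not functional markers.

The payload is a synthetic operon encoding the Micromonospora rosaria RT-Cas1 fusion and Cas2, the spacer-acquisition proteins of a reverse-transcriptase-associated CRISPR system. Expression is driven by a T7 promoter followed directly by a lac operator (T7lac), so it requires a host supplying T7 RNA polymerase and is held off by LacI until induced with IPTG or lactose. A T7 gene 10 ribosome binding site opens the cassette, and a second partial RBS further downstream suggests a separately translated second reading frame, presumably Cas2. The automated annotation does not label the Cas coding sequences themselves, leaving that region unannotated. A T7 terminator closes the unit, and the short "SET1" hit just before it is probably a spurious match to T7-derived sequence. Shortly downstream of the terminator, across the numbering origin of the circular map, a CRISPR direct repeat element is detected. This likely marks the M. rosaria CRISPR array 3 named in the record.

The plasmid is intended for testing CRISPR spacer acquisition in E. coli, including acquisition from RNA via the reverse transcriptase domain. The array is configured to be compatible with the SENECA readout for detecting newly acquired spacers.
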