Addgene plasmid #116973: pFS_0361_pET30-RT-CRISPR_Micromonospora_rosaria_ARRAY_3
Purpose: Expresses MrRT-Cas1-Cas2 under pT7lac promoter, encodes MrCRISPR array 3, compatible with SENECA acquisition readout
Depositing lab: Randall Platt. Depositing organization: ETH Zurich (Swiss Federal Institute of Technology). Publication: Transcriptional recording by CRISPR spacer acquisition from RNA. Schmidt F, Cherepkova MY, Platt RJ. Nature. 2018 Oct;562(7727):380-385. doi: 10.1038/s41586-018-0569-1. Epub 2018 Oct 3. PubMed 30283135.
Backbone
  Vector backbone: pET30b+
  Backbone manufacturer: Novagen
  Vector type: Bacterial Expression
Growth in bacteria
  Bacterial resistance: Kanamycin, 50 μg/mL
  Growth temperature: 37°C
  Growth strain: Stbl3
  Copy number: Low Copy
Gene/Insert
  Gene/Insert name: Micromonospora rosaria RT-Cas1-Cas2
  Species: Synthetic
  Promoter: T7
  Cloning method: Restriction Enzyme; 5′ cloning site Unknown (unknown if destroyed); 3′ cloning site Unknown (unknown if destroyed)
  Sequencing primers: 5′ T7; 3′ T7-term
Terms and licenses: Academic/Nonprofit Terms; Industry Terms: Not Available to Industry
Depositor comments: Please see the annotated GenBank file and the additional image file for the location of specific features in the sequence of this plasmid.
How to cite: pFS_0361_pET30-RT-CRISPR_Micromonospora_rosaria_ARRAY_3 was a gift from Randall Platt (Addgene plasmid # 116973 ; http://n2t.net/addgene:116973 ; RRID:Addgene_116973)
